Addgene plasmid #191450: CMVdel-dimericTomato-WASp(CRIB)
Purpose: Visualizing endogenous & active Cdc42
Depositing lab: Dorus Gadella. Depositing organization: University of Amsterdam. Publication: Cell-based optimization and characterization of genetically encoded location-based biosensors for Cdc42 or Rac activity. Mahlandt EK, Kreider-Letterman G, Chertkova AO, Garcia-Mata R, Goedhart J. J Cell Sci. 2023 May 15;136(10):jcs260802. doi: 10.1242/jcs.260802. Epub 2023 May 25. PubMed 37226883.
Backbone
  Vector backbone: pEGFP-C1
  Backbone manufacturer: Clontech
  Vector type: Mammalian Expression
Growth in bacteria
  Bacterial resistance: Kanamycin, 50 μg/mL
  Growth temperature: 37°C
  Growth strain: DH5alpha
  Copy number: High Copy
Gene/Insert
  Gene/Insert name: WASp
  Species: H. sapiens (human)
  Cloning method: Restriction Enzyme; 5′ cloning site Unknown (unknown if destroyed); 3′ cloning site Unknown (unknown if destroyed)
Terms and licenses: Academic/Nonprofit Terms; Industry Terms: Not Available to Industry
How to cite: CMVdel-dimericTomato-WASp(CRIB) was a gift from Dorus Gadella (Addgene plasmid # 191450 ; http://n2t.net/addgene:191450 ; RRID:Addgene_191450)
