[The description below was written by a language model from this plasmid's Addgene catalogue record and pLannotate feature annotations shown in this document.]
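Description:
CMVdel-dimericTomato-WASp(CRIB) is a mammalian expression plasmid of about 4.5 kb built on the Clontech pEGFP-C1 backbone, in which the original EGFP has been replaced by the orange-red fluorescent protein dTomato. It is maintained in E. coli through a high-copy ColE1/pUC-type origin and selected with kanamycin. The NeoR/KanR gene (Tn5 aminoglycoside phosphotransferase) sits behind tandem bacterial (bla) and SV40 early promoters and is followed by an HSV TK polyadenylation signal, so the same marker can also provide G418 selection in mammalian cells. An f1 origin is present as well. The short hits to ble, SV40 large T antigen and bGH poly(A) are small fragments that are most likely backbone remnants or annotation artefacts rather than functional parts.

The expression cassette is driven by a heavily truncated CMV promoter. Only short fragments of the CMV enhancer and minimal promoter are annotated, consistent with the "CMVdel" name, and such a deletion would be expected to give weaker expression than the full-length promoter. It drives a single open reading frame in which dTomato is fused at its C-terminus to a roughly 280 bp fragment of human WASp (WAS), named in the record as the CRIB region, and transcription ends at an SV40 poly(A) signal. The CRIB domain is the Cdc42/Rac-interactive binding motif, which binds the active, GTP-loaded GTPase. The fusion therefore acts as a location-based biosensor: the fluorescent probe accumulates wherever endogenous Cdc42 is active, and this relocalization can be followed by live-cell microscopy. Because dTomato dimerizes, the probe probably carries two binding domains per complex, although the record does not state this rationale. The exact WASp residue boundaries and cloning sites are also not recorded.
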