Features (pLannotate 1.2.2; 14 found; start..end, strand, type, name):
     14..106     +  enhancer       CMV enhancer (fragment): human cytomegalovirus immediate early enhancer
    104..127     +  promoter       minimal CMV promoter (fragment): human cytomegalovirus (CMV) immediate early promoter
    172..873     +  CDS            dTomato: dTomato is a basic (constitutively fluorescent) orange fluorescent protein published in 2004, derived from Discosoma sp.. It is reported to be a somewhat slowly-maturing dimer with low acid sensitivity.
    877..1155    +  CDS            WAS (fragment): WASP_HUMAN - Also known as IMD2. Experimental evidence at protein level: Swiss-Prot protein existence level 1. Effector protein for Rho-type GTPases that regulates actin filament reorganization via its interaction with the Arp2/3 complex (PubMed:12235133, PubMed:12769847, PubMed:16275905). Important for efficient actin polymerization (PubMed:8625410, PubMed:12235133, PubMed:16275905). Possible regulator of lymphocyte and platelet function (PubMed:9405671). Mediates actin filament reorganization and the formation of actin pedestals upon infection by pathogenic bacteria (PubMed:18650809). In add
   1167..1251    +  CDS            large T antigen (fragment): large T antigen from SV40 (simian virus 40)
   1274..1395    +  polyA_signal   SV40 poly(A) signal: SV40 polyadenylation signal
   1429..1857    -  rep_origin     f1 ori (sequence partly withheld): f1 bacteriophage origin of replication; arrow indicates direction of (+) strand synthesis
   1884..1988    +  promoter       AmpR promoter: bla
   1990..2347    +  promoter       SV40 promoter: SV40 enhancer and early promoter
   2382..3176    +  CDS            NeoR/KanR: aminoglycoside phosphotransferase from Tn5; aph(3')-II (or nptII); confers resistance to neomycin, kanamycin, and G418 (Geneticin®)
   3197..3349    +  CDS            ble (fragment): BLE_KLEPN - Experimental evidence at protein level: Swiss-Prot protein existence level 1. Binding protein with a strong affinity to the bleomycin family of antibiotics. Binds to CL990; an antimitotic-antibiotic compound. From Klebsiella pneumoniae.
   3408..3455    +  polyA_signal   HSV TK poly(A) signal: herpes simplex virus thymidine kinase polyadenylation signal (Cole and Stacy, 1985)
   3546..3562    -  polyA_signal   bGH poly(A) signal (fragment): bovine growth hormone polyadenylation signal
   3784..4372    +  rep_origin     ori: high-copy-number ColE1/pMB1/pBR322/pUC origin of replication
>Addgene plasmid #191450 | CMVdel-dimericTomato-WASp(CRIB) | addgene full sequence | sequence record 377463 | Addgene NGS Result
TACCGCCATGCATTAGTTATTAATAGTAATCAATTACGGGGTCATTAGTTCATAGCCCATATATGGAGTT
CCGCGTTACATAACTTACGGTAAATGGCCCGCCTGGGAGGTCTATATAAGCAGAGCTGGTTTAGTGAACC
GTCAGATCCGCTAGCGCTACCGGTCGCCACCATGGTGAGCAAGGGCGAGGAGGTCATCAAAGAGTTCATG
CGCTTCAAGGTGCGCATGGAGGGCTCCATGAACGGCCACGAGTTCGAGATCGAGGGCGAGGGCGAGGGCC
GCCCCTACGAGGGCACCCAGACCGCCAAGCTGAAGGTGACCAAGGGCGGCCCCCTGCCCTTCGCCTGGGA
CATCCTGTCCCCCCAGTTCATGTACGGCTCCAAGGCGTACGTGAAGCACCCCGCCGACATCCCCGATTAC
AAGAAGCTGTCCTTCCCCGAGGGCTTCAAGTGGGAGCGCGTGATGAACTTCGAGGACGGCGGTCTGGTGA
CCGTGACCCAGGACTCCTCCCTGCAGGACGGCACGCTGATCTACAAGGTGAAGATGCGCGGCACCAACTT
CCCCCCCGACGGCCCCGTAATGCAGAAGAAGACCATGGGCTGGGAGGCCTCCACCGAGCGCCTGTACCCC
CGCGACGGCGTGCTGAAGGGCGAGATCCACCAGGCCCTGAAGCTGAAGGACGGCGGCCACTACCTGGTGG
AGTTCAAGACCATCTACATGGCCAAGAAGCCCGTGCAACTGCCCGGCTACTACTACGTGGACACCAAGCT
GGACATCACCTCCCACAACGAGGACTACACCATCGTGGAACAGTACGAGCGCTCCGAGGGCCGCCACCAC
CTGTTCCTGTACGGCATGGACGAGCTGTACAAGTCCGGACCTAGCCCAGCTGATAAGAAACGCTCAGGGA
AGAAGAAGATCAGCAAAGCTGATATTGGTGCACCCAGTGGATTCAAGCATGTCAGCCACGTGGGGTGGGA
CCCCCAGAATGGATTTGACGTGAACAACCTCGACCCAGATCTGCGGAGTCTGTTCTCCAGGGCAGGAATC
AGCGAGGCCCAGCTCACCGACGCCGAGACCTCTAAACTTATCTACGACTTCATTGAGGACCAGGGTGGGC
TGGAGGCTGTGCGGCAGGAGATGAGGCGCCAGGAGTTCTAGATAACTGATCATAATCAGCCATACCACAT
TTGTAGAGGTTTTACTTGCTTTAAAAAACCTCCCACACCTCCCCCTGAACCTGAAACATAAAATGAATGC
AATTGTTGTTGTTAACTTGTTTATTGCAGCTTATAATGGTTACAAATAAAGCAATAGCATCACAAATTTC
ACAAATAAAGCATTTTTTTCACTGCATTCTAGTTGTGGTTTGTCCAAACTCATCAATGTATCTTAACGCG
TAAATTGTAAGCGTTAATATTTTGTTAAAATTCGCGTTAAATTTTTGTTAAATCAGCTCATTTTTTAACC
AATAGGCCGAAATCGGCAAAATCCCTTATAAATCAAAAGAATAGACCGAGATAGGGT
[37 nt withheld, positions 1528-1564]
AAAGAACGTGGACTCCAACGTCAAAGG
[49 nt withheld, positions 1592-1640]
T
[91 nt withheld, positions 1642-1732]
G
[124 nt withheld, positions 1734-1857]
CAGGTGGCACTTTTCGGGGAAATGTGCGCGGAACCCCTATTTGTTTATTTTTCTAAATACATTCAAATAT
GTATCCGCTCATGAGACAATAACCCTGATAAATGCTTCAATAATATTGAAAAAGGAAGAGTCCTGAGGCG
GAAAGAACCAGCTGTGGAATGTGTGTCAGTTAGGGTGTGGAAAGTCCCCAGGCTCCCCAGCAGGCAGAAG
TATGCAAAGCATGCATCTCAATTAGTCAGCAACCAGGTGTGGAAAGTCCCCAGGCTCCCCAGCAGGCAGA
AGTATGCAAAGCATGCATCTCAATTAGTCAGCAACCATAGTCCCGCCCCTAACTCCGCCCATCCCGCCCC
TAACTCCGCCCAGTTCCGCCCATTCTCCGCCCCATGGCTGACTAATTTTTTTTATTTATGCAGAGGCCGA
GGCCGCCTCGGCCTCTGAGCTATTCCAGAAGTAGTGAGGAGGCTTTTTTGGAGGCCTAGGCTTTTGCAAA
GATCGATCAAGAGACAGGATGAGGATCGTTTCGCATGATTGAACAAGATGGATTGCACGCAGGTTCTCCG
GCCGCTTGGGTGGAGAGGCTATTCGGCTATGACTGGGCACAACAGACAATCGGCTGCTCTGATGCCGCCG
TGTTCCGGCTGTCAGCGCAGGGGCGCCCGGTTCTTTTTGTCAAGACCGACCTGTCCGGTGCCCTGAATGA
ACTGCAAGACGAGGCAGCGCGGCTATCGTGGCTGGCCACGACGGGCGTTCCTTGCGCAGCTGTGCTCGAC
GTTGTCACTGAAGCGGGAAGGGACTGGCTGCTATTGGGCGAAGTGCCGGGGCAGGATCTCCTGTCATCTC
ACCTTGCTCCTGCCGAGAAAGTATCCATCATGGCTGATGCAATGCGGCGGCTGCATACGCTTGATCCGGC
TACCTGCCCATTCGACCACCAAGCGAAACATCGCATCGAGCGAGCACGTACTCGGATGGAAGCCGGTCTT
GTCGATCAGGATGATCTGGACGAAGAGCATCAGGGGCTCGCGCCAGCCGAACTGTTCGCCAGGCTCAAGG
CGAGCATGCCCGACGGCGAGGATCTCGTCGTGACCCATGGCGATGCCTGCTTGCCGAATATCATGGTGGA
AAATGGCCGCTTTTCTGGATTCATCGACTGTGGCCGGCTGGGTGTGGCGGACCGCTATCAGGACATAGCG
TTGGCTACCCGTGATATTGCTGAAGAGCTTGGCGGCGAATGGGCTGACCGCTTCCTCGTGCTTTACGGTA
TCGCCGCTCCCGATTCGCAGCGCATCGCCTTCTATCGCCTTCTTGACGAGTTCTTCTGAGCGGGACTCTG
GGGTTCGAAATGACCGACCAAGCGACGCCCAACCTGCCATCACGAGATTTCGATTCCACCGCCGCCTTCT
ATGAAAGGTTGGGCTTCGGAATCGTTTTCCGGGACGCCGGCTGGATGATCCTCCAGCGCGGGGATCTCAT
GCTGGAGTTCTTCGCCCACCCTAGGGGGAGGCTAACTGAAACACGGAAGGAGACAATACCGGAAGGAACC
CGCGCTATGACGGCAATAAAAAGACAGAATAAAACGCACGGTGTTGGGTCGTTTGTTCATAAACGCGGGG
TTCGGTCCCAGGGCTGGCACTCTGTCGATACCCCACCGAGACCCCATTGGGGCCAATACGCCCGCGTTTC
TTCCTTTTCCCCACCCCACCCCCCAAGTTCGGGTGAAGGCCCAGGGCTCGCAGCCAACGTCGGGGCGGCA
GGCCCTGCCATAGCCTCAGGTTACTCATATATACTTTAGATTGATTTAAAACTTCATTTTTAATTTAAAA
GGATCTAGGTGAAGATCCTTTTTGATAATCTCATGACCAAAATCCCTTAACGTGAGTTTTCGTTCCACTG
AGCGTCAGACCCCGTAGAAAAGATCAAAGGATCTTCTTGAGATCCTTTTTTTCTGCGCGTAATCTGCTGC
TTGCAAACAAAAAAACCACCGCTACCAGCGGTGGTTTGTTTGCCGGATCAAGAGCTACCAACTCTTTTTC
CGAAGGTAACTGGCTTCAGCAGAGCGCAGATACCAAATACTGTTCTTCTAGTGTAGCCGTAGTTAGGCCA
CCACTTCAAGAACTCTGTAGCACCGCCTACATACCTCGCTCTGCTAATCCTGTTACCAGTGGCTGCTGCC
AGTGGCGATAAGTCGTGTCTTACCGGGTTGGACTCAAGACGATAGTTACCGGATAAGGCGCAGCGGTCGG
GCTGAACGGGGGGTTCGTGCACACAGCCCAGCTTGGAGCGAACGACCTACACCGAACTGAGATACCTACA
GCGTGAGCTATGAGAAAGCGCCACGCTTCCCGAAGGGAGAAAGGCGGACAGGTATCCGGTAAGCGGCAGG
GTCGGAACAGGAGAGCGCACGAGGGAGCTTCCAGGGGGAAACGCCTGGTATCTTTATAGTCCTGTCGGGT
TTCGCCACCTCTGACTTGAGCGTCGATTTTTGTGATGCTCGTCAGGGGGGCGGAGCCTATGGAAAAACGC
CAGCAACGCGGCCTTTTTACGGTTCCTGGCCTTTTGCTGGCCTTTTGCTCACATGTTCTTTCCTGCGTTA
TCCCCTGATTCTGTGGATAACCGTAT
